Addgene plasmid #204175: pRegev_S5.49C>A
Purpose: pRegev_S5 with single mutation that disrupts secondary structure.
Depositing lab: Oded Regev. Depositing organization: New York University. Publication: Deciphering RNA splicing logic with interpretable machine learning. Liao SE, Sudarshan M, Regev O. Proc Natl Acad Sci U S A. 2023 Oct 10;120(41):e2221165120. doi: 10.1073/pnas.2221165120. Epub 2023 Oct 5. PubMed 37796983.
Backbone
  Vector backbone: pRegev_ExonSkip_LandingPad
  Backbone manufacturer: Regev Group (NYU)
  Total vector size (bp): 8612
  Vector type: Mammalian Expression, Synthetic Biology
  Selectable markers: Zeocin
Growth in bacteria
  Bacterial resistance: Ampicillin, 100 μg/mL
  Growth temperature: 37°C
  Growth strain: DH5alpha
  Copy number: Unknown
Gene/Insert
  Gene/Insert name: Exon S5 with 49C>A mutation in beta globin splicing minigene
  Species: Synthetic
  Mutation: 49C>A mutation
  Promoter: Truncated CAG
  Cloning method: Gibson Cloning
  Sequencing primers: 5′ T7; 3′ BGH Reverse
Resource information
  A portion of this plasmid was derived from a plasmid made by: Minigene design from Kristen Lynch (SA Smith and KW Lynch, "Cell-based splicing of minigenes." (2014)). Backbone design modified from Georg Seelig (AB Rosenberg et al, "Learning the sequence determinants of alternative splicing from millions of random sequences." (2015)).
Terms and licenses: Academic/Nonprofit Terms; Industry Terms: Not Available to Industry
How to cite: pRegev_S5.49C>A was a gift from Oded Regev (Addgene plasmid # 204175 ; http://n2t.net/addgene:204175 ; RRID:Addgene_204175)
