[The description below was written by a language model from this plasmid's Addgene catalogue record and pLannotate feature annotations shown in this document.]
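Description:
pRegev_S5.49C>A is a mammalian expression and synthetic-biology plasmid of about 8.6 kb built on the pRegev_ExonSkip_LandingPad backbone. It carries a β-globin splicing minigene reporter. It is propagated in E. coli through a high-copy ColE1/pUC-type origin with ampicillin resistance (AmpR under its own bla promoter). An f1 origin is also present. For selection in mammalian cells, a BleoR (Sh ble) cassette conferring Zeocin resistance sits behind an SV40 enhancer/early promoter. A bacterial EM7 promoter lies just upstream of the coding sequence, and the cassette ends in an SV40 polyadenylation signal.

The payload is driven by a truncated CAG promoter, annotated as the chicken β-actin promoter followed by the chimeric β-actin/β-globin intron; no CMV enhancer is annotated. A T7 promoter site follows it. Downstream, HBB-derived exon fragments flank β-globin intron segments, and the transcript terminates at a bGH poly(A) signal. The unannotated gap between the intron fragments is presumably where the synthetic test exon S5 sits, although the feature table does not label it. This arrangement fits an exon-skipping assay, in which the middle exon is either included in or skipped from the spliced mRNA. This variant differs from the parental pRegev_S5 by a single 49C>A substitution in the exon, introduced to disrupt a secondary structure so that the structure's contribution to the splicing outcome can be tested.

A separate, divergently oriented EF-1α promoter drives EGFP. This probably serves as a marker of transfected or integrated cells, but the record does not state its role. The associated work concerns deciphering RNA splicing logic with interpretable machine learning.
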