Features (pLannotate 1.2.2; 25 found; start..end, strand, type, name):
     44..763     -  CDS            EGFP: the original enhanced GFP (Yang et al., 1996) mammalian codon-optimized
    771..1949    -  promoter       EF-1α promoter: strong constitutive promoter for human elongation factor EF-1α
   1980..2257    +  promoter       chicken β-actin promoter: No description available
   2258..3231    +  intron         chimeric intron: chimera between introns from chicken β-actin and rabbit β-globin
   3247..3265    +  promoter       T7 promoter: promoter for bacteriophage T7 RNA polymerase
   3297..3392    +  CDS            HBB (fragment): HBB_GORGO - Experimental evidence at protein level: Swiss-Prot protein existence level 1. Involved in oxygen transport from the lung to the various peripheral tissues. From Gorilla gorilla gorilla (Western lowland gorilla).
   3393..3479    +  intron         chimeric intron (fragment): chimera between introns from human β-globin and immunoglobulin heavy chain genes
   3598..3680    +  intron         β-globin intron (fragment): internally truncated intron from human β-globin
   4051..4441    +  intron         β-globin intron (fragment): internally truncated intron from human β-globin
   4445..4567    +  CDS            HBB: HBB_COLGU - Experimental evidence at transcript level: Swiss-Prot protein existence level 2. Involved in oxygen transport from the lung to the various peripheral tissues. From Colobus guereza (Mantled guereza) (Eastern black-and-white colobus monkey).
   4637..4861    +  polyA_signal   bGH poly(A) signal: bovine growth hormone polyadenylation signal
   4865..4886    +  promoter       SV40 promoter (fragment): SV40 enhancer and early promoter
   4907..5335    +  rep_origin     f1 ori (sequence partly withheld): f1 bacteriophage origin of replication; arrow indicates direction of (+) strand synthesis
   5349..5678    +  promoter       SV40 promoter: SV40 enhancer and early promoter
   5726..5773    +  promoter       EM7 promoter: synthetic bacterial promoter&nbsp
   5792..6166    +  CDS            BleoR: antibiotic-binding protein; Sh ble from Streptoalloteichus hindustanus; confers resistance to bleomycin, phleomycin, and Zeocin™
   6176..6301    +  CDS            ble (fragment): BLE_KLEPN - Experimental evidence at protein level: Swiss-Prot protein existence level 1. Binding protein with a strong affinity to the bleomycin family of antibiotics. Binds to CL990; an antimitotic-antibiotic compound. From Klebsiella pneumoniae.
   6296..6417    +  polyA_signal   SV40 poly(A) signal: SV40 polyadenylation signal
   6490..6506    -  protein_bind   lac operator: The lac repressor binds to the lac operator to inhibit transcription in E. coli. This inhibition can be relieved by adding lactose or isopropyl-β-D-thiogalactopyranoside (IPTG). lac repressor encoded by lacI
   6514..6544    -  promoter       lac promoter: promoter for the E. coli lac operon
   6559..6580    -  protein_bind   CAP binding site: CAP binding activates transcription in the presence of cAMP. E. coli catabolite activator protein
   6593..6685    -  CDS            lacI (fragment): lac repressor; lacI; The lac repressor binds to the lac operator to inhibit transcription in E. coli. This inhibition can be relieved by adding lactose or isopropyl-β-D-thiogalactopyranoside (IPTG).
   6868..7456    -  rep_origin     ori: high-copy-number ColE1/pMB1/pBR322/pUC origin of replication
   7627..8487    -  CDS            AmpR: β-lactamase; bla; confers resistance to ampicillin, carbenicillin, and related antibiotics
   8488..8592    -  promoter       AmpR promoter: bla
>Addgene plasmid #204175 | pRegev_S5.49C>A | addgene full sequence | sequence record 405426 | Addgene NGS Result
CCACCTGACGTCGACGGATCGGGAGATCCCAGTGTGGTGGTACTTACTTGTACAGCTCGTCCATGCCGAG
AGTGATCCCGGCGGCGGTCACGAACTCCAGCAGGACCATGTGATCGCGCTTCTCGTTGGGGTCTTTGCTC
AGGGCGGACTGGGTGCTCAGGTAGTGGTTGTCGGGCAGCAGCACGGGGCCGTCGCCGATGGGGGTGTTCT
GCTGGTAGTGGTCGGCGAGCTGCACGCTGCCGTCCTCGATGTTGTGGCGGATCTTGAAGTTCGCCTTGAT
GCCGTTCTTCTGCTTGTCGGCCATGATATAGACGTTGTGGCTGTTGTAGTTGTACTCCAGCTTGTGCCCC
AGGATGTTGCCGTCCTCCTTGAAGTCGATGCCCTTCAGCTCGATGCGGTTCACCAGGGTGTCGCCCTCGA
ACTTCACCTCGGCGCGGGTCTTGTAGTTGCCGTCGTCCTTGAAGAAGATGGTGCGCTCCTGGACGTAGCC
TTCGGGCATGGCGGACTTGAAGAAGTCGTGCTGCTTCATGTGGTCGGGGTAGCGGCTGAAGCACTGCACG
CCGTAGGTCAGGGTGGTCACGAGGGTGGGCCAGGGCACGGGCAGCTTGCCGGTGGTGCAGATGAACTTCA
GGGTCAGCTTGCCGTAGGTGGCATCGCCCTCGCCCTCGCCAGACACGCTGAACTTGTGGCCGTTTACGTC
GCCGTCCAGCTCGACCAGGATGGGCACCACCCCGGTGAACAGCTCCTCGCCCTTGCTCACCATGGTGGCC
TCACGACACCTGAAATGGAAGAAAAAAACTTTGAACCACTGTCTGAGGCTTGAGAATGAACCAAGATCCA
AACTCAAAAAGGGCAAATTCCAAGGAGAATTACATCAAGTGCCAAGCTGGCCTAACTTCAGTCTCCACCC
ACTCAGTGTGGGGAAACTCCATCGCATAAAACCCCTCCCCCCAACCTAAAGACGACGTACTCCAAAAGCT
CGAGAACTAATCGAGGTGCCTGGACGGCGCCCGGTACTCCGTGGAGTCACATGAAGCGACGGCTGAGGAC
GGAAAGGCCCTTTTCCTTTGTGTGGGTGACTCACCCGCCCGCTCTCCCGAGCGCCGCGTCCTCCATTTTG
AGCTCCCTGCAGCAGGGCCGGGAAGCGGCCATCTTTCCGCTCACGCAACTGGTGCCGACCGGGCCAGCCT
TGCCGCCCAGGGCGGGGCGATACACGGCGGCGCGAGGCCAGGCACCAGAGCAGGCCGGCCAGCTTGAGAC
TACCCCCGTCCGATTCTCGGTGGCCGCGCTCGCAGGCCCCGCCTCGCCGAACATGTGCGCTGGGACGCAC
GGGCCCCGTCGCCGCCCGCGGCCCCAAAAACCGAAATACCAGTGTGCAGATCTTGGCCCGCATTTACAAG
ACTATCTTGCCAGAAAAAAAGCGTCGCAGCAGGTCATCAAAAATTTTAAATGGCTAGAGACTTATCGAAA
GCAGCGAGACAGGCGCGAAGGTGCCACCAGATTCGCACGCGGCGGCCCCAGCGCCCAGGCCAGGCCTCAA
CTCAAGCACGAGGCGAAGGGGCTCCTTAAGCGCAAGGCCTCGAACTCTCCCACCCACTTCCAACCCGAAG
CTCGGGATCAAGAATCACGTACTGCAGCCAGGTGGAAGTAATTCAAGGCACGCAAGGGCCATAACCCGTA
AAGAGGCCAGGCCCGCGGGAACCACACACGGCACTTACCTGTGTTCTGGCGGCAAACCCGTTGCGAAAAA
GAACGTTCACGGCGACTACTGCACTTATATACGGTTCTCCCCCACCCTCGGGAAAAAGGCGGAGCCAGTA
CACGACATCACTTTCCCAGTTTACCCCGCGCCACCTTCTCTAGGCACCGGTTCAATTGCCGACCCCTCCC
CCCAACTTCTCGGGGACTGTGGGCGATGTGCGCTCTGCCCACTGACGGGCACCGGAGCCTACGTAGGAAT
TAATTCGCCAGCACAGTGGTCGAGGTGAGCCCCACGTTCTGCTTCACTCTCCCCATCTCCCCCCCCTCCC
CACCCCCAATTTTGTATTTATTTATTTTTTAATTATTTTGTGCAGCGATGGGGGCGGGGGGGGGGGGGGG
GCGCGCGCCAGGCGGGGCGGGGCGGGGCGAGGGGCGGGGCGGGGCGAGGCGGAGAGGTGCGGCGGCAGCC
AATCAGAGCGGCGCGCTCCGAAAGTTTCCTTTTATGGCGAGGCGGCGGCGGCGGCGGCCCTATAAAAAGC
GAAGCGCGCGGCGGGCGGGAGTCGCTGCGCGCTGCCTTCGCCCCGTGCCCCGCTCCGCCGCCGCCTCGCG
CCGCCCGCCCCGGCTCTGACTGACCGCGTTACTCCCACAGGTGAGCGGGCGGGACGGCCCTTCTCCTCCG
GGCTGTAATTAGCGCTTGGTTTAATGACGGCTTGTTTCTTTTCTGTGGCTGCGTGAAAGCCTTGAGGGGC
TCCGGGAGGGCCCTTTGTGCGGGGGGAGCGGCTCGGGGGGTGCGTGCGTGTGTGTGTGCGTGGGGAGCGC
CGCGTGCGGCTCCGCGCTGCCCGGCGGCTGTGAGCGCTGCGGGCGCGGCGCGGGGCTTTGTGCGCTCCGC
AGTGTGCGCGAGGGGAGCGCGGCCGGGGGCGGTGCCCCGCGGTGCGGGGGGGGCTGCGAGGGGAACAAAG
GCTGCGTGCGGGGTGTGTGCGTGGGGGGGTGAGCAGGGGGTGTGGGCGCGTCGGTCGGGCTGCAACCCCC
CCTGCACCCCCCTCCCCGAGTTGCTGAGCACGGCCCGGCTTCGGGTGCGGGGCTCCGTACGGGGCGTGGC
GCGGGGCTCGCCGTGCCGGGCGGGGGGTGGCGGCAGGTGGGGGTGCCGGGCGGGGCGGGGCCGCCTCGGG
CCGGGGAGGGCTCGGGGGAGGGGCGCGGCGGCCCCCGGAGCGCCGGCGGCTGTCGAGGCGCGGCGAGCCG
CAGCCATTGCCTTTTATGGTAATCGTGCGAGAGGGCGCAGGGACTTCCTTTGTCCCAAATCTGTGCGGAG
CCGAAATCTGGGAGGCGCCGCCGCACCCCCTCTAGCGGGCGCGGGGCGAAGCGGTGCGGCGCCGGCAGGA
AGGAAATGGGCGGGGAGGGCCTTCGTGCGTCGCCGCGCCGCCGTCCCCTTCTCCCTCTCCAGCCTCGGGG
CTGTCCGCGGGGGGACGGCTGCCTTCGGGGGGGACGGGGCAGGGCGGGGTTCGGCTTCTGGCGTGTGACC
GGCGGCTCTAGCGTTTAAACTTAAGCTAATACGACTCACTATAGGGAGCTTGGTACCGCAACCTCAAACA
GACACCATGGTGCACCTGACTCCTGAGGAGAAGTCTGCCGTTACTGCCCTGTGGGGCAAGGTGAACGTGG
ATGAAGTTGGTGGTGAGGCCCTGGGCAGGTTGGTATCAAGGTTACAAGACAGGTTTAAGGAGACCAATAG
AAACTGGGCATATGGAGACAGAGAAGACTCTTGGGTTTCTGATAGGCACTGACTCTCTCTGCCTATGTCT
TTCTCTGCCATCCAGGTTAACACCCAAACATACTGACAGCAAGGTCCTCATATGCCCGCGCTCAGCTTAA
GGCGGACGTTACAGATTACAGGTCTGACTATGGGACCCTTGATGTTTTCTTTCCCCTTCTTTTCTATGGT
TAAGTTCATGTCATAGGAAGGGGAGAAGTAACAGGGTACAGTTTAGAATGGGAAACAGACGAATGATTGC
ATCAGTGTGGAAGTCTCAGGATCGTTTTAGTTTCTTTTATTTGCTGTTCATAACAATTGTTTTCTTTTGT
TTAATTCTTGCTTTCTTTTTTTTTCTTCTCCGCAATTTTTACTATTATACTTAATGCCTTAACATTGTGT
ATAACAAAAGGAAATATCTCTGAGATACATTAAGTAACTTAAAAAAAAACTTTACACAGTCTGCCTAGTA
CATTACTATTTGGAATATATGTGTGCTTATTTGCATATTCATAATCTCCCTACTTTATTTTCTTTTATTT
TTAATTGATACATAATCATTATACATATTTATGGGTTAAAGTGTAATGTTTTAATATCGATACACATATT
GACCAAATCAGGGTAATTTTGCATTTGTAATTTTAAAAAATGCTTTCTTCTTTTAATATACTTTTTTGTT
TATCTTATTTCTAATACTTTCCCTAATCTCTTTCTTTCAGGGCAATAATGATACAATGTATCATGCCTCT
TTGCACCATTCTAAAGAATAACAGTGATAATTTCTGGGTTAAGGCAATAGCAATATTTCTGCATATAAAT
ATTTCTGCATATAAATTGTAACTGATGTAAGAGGTTTCATATTGCTAATAGCAGCTACAATCCAGCTACC
ATTCTGCTTTTATTTTATGGTTGGGATAAGGCTGGATTATTCTGAGTCCAAGCTAGGCCCTTTTGCTAAT
CATGTTCATACCTCTTATCTTCCTCCCACAGCTCCTGGGCAACGTGCTGGTCTGTGTGCTGGCCCATCAC
TTTGGCAAAGAATTCACCCCACCAGTGCAGGCTGCCTATCAGAAAGTGGTGGCTGGTGTGGCTAATGCCC
TGGCCCACAAGTATCACTAAGCTCGCTCTAGACTAGACGATTAAATTACATTATAGGGCCCGTTTAAACC
CGCTGATCAGCCTCGACTGTGCCTTCTAGTTGCCAGCCATCTGTTGTTTGCCCCTCCCCCGTGCCTTCCT
TGACCCTGGAAGGTGCCACTCCCACTGTCCTTTCCTAATAAAATGAGGAAATTGCATCGCATTGTCTGAG
TAGGTGTCATTCTATTCTGGGGGGTGGGGTGGGGCAGGACAGCAAGGGGGAGGATTGGGAAGACAATAGC
AGGCATGCTGGGGATGCGGTGGGCTCTATGGCTTCTGAGGCGGAAAGAACCAGCTGGGGCTCTAGGGGGT
ATCCCC
[124 nt withheld, positions 4907-5030]
C
[91 nt withheld, positions 5032-5122]
A
[49 nt withheld, positions 5124-5172]
CCTTTGACGTTGGAGTCCACGTTCTTT
[37 nt withheld, positions 5200-5236]
ACCCTATCTCGGTCTATTCTTTTGATTTATAAGGGATTTTGCCGATTTCGGCCTATTGGTTAAAAAATGA
GCTGATTTAACAAAAATTTAACGCGAATTAATTCTGTGGAATGTGTGTCAGTTAGGGTGTGGAAAGTCCC
CAGGCTCCCCAGCAGGCAGAAGTATGCAAAGCATGCATCTCAATTAGTCAGCAACCAGGTGTGGAAAGTC
CCCAGGCTCCCCAGCAGGCAGAAGTATGCAAAGCATGCATCTCAATTAGTCAGCAACCATAGTCCCGCCC
CTAACTCCGCCCATCCCGCCCCTAACTCCGCCCAGTTCCGCCCATTCTCCGCCCCATGGCTGACTAATTT
TTTTTATTTATGCAGAGGCCGAGGCCGCCTCTGCCTCTGAGCTATTCCAGAAGTAGTGAGGAGGCTTTTT
TGGAGGCCTAGGCTTTTGCAAAAAGCTCCCGGGAGCTTGTATATCCATTTTCGGATCTGATCAGCACGTG
TTGACAATTAATCATCGGCATAGTATATCGGCATAGTATAATACGACAAGGTGAGGAACTAAACCATGGC
CAAGTTGACCAGTGCCGTTCCGGTGCTCACCGCGCGCGACGTCGCCGGAGCGGTCGAGTTCTGGACCGAC
CGGCTCGGGTTCTCCCGGGACTTCGTGGAGGACGACTTCGCCGGTGTGGTCCGGGACGACGTGACCCTGT
TCATCAGCGCGGTCCAGGACCAGGTGGTGCCGGACAACACCCTGGCCTGGGTGTGGGTGCGCGGCCTGGA
CGAGCTGTACGCCGAGTGGTCGGAGGTCGTGTCCACGAACTTCCGGGACGCCTCCGGGCCGGCCATGACC
GAGATCGGCGAGCAGCCGTGGGGGCGGGAGTTCGCCCTGCGCGACCCGGCCGGCAACTGCGTGCACTTCG
TGGCCGAGGAGCAGGACTGACACGTGCTACGAGATTTCGATTCCACCGCCGCCTTCTATGAAAGGTTGGG
CTTCGGAATCGTTTTCCGGGACGCCGGCTGGATGATCCTCCAGCGCGGGGATCTCATGCTGGAGTTCTTC
GCCCACCCCAACTTGTTTATTGCAGCTTATAATGGTTACAAATAAAGCAATAGCATCACAAATTTCACAA
ATAAAGCATTTTTTTCACTGCATTCTAGTTGTGGTTTGTCCAAACTCATCAATGTATCTTATCATGTCTG
TATACCGTCGACCTCTAGCTAGAGCTTGGCGTAATCATGGTCATAGCTGTTTCCTGTGTGAAATTGTTAT
CCGCTCACAATTCCACACAACATACGAGCCGGAAGCATAAAGTGTAAAGCCTGGGGTGCCTAATGAGTGA
GCTAACTCACATTAATTGCGTTGCGCTCACTGCCCGCTTTCCAGTCGGGAAACCTGTCGTGCCAGCTGCA
TTAATGAATCGGCCAACGCGCGGGGAGAGGCGGTTTGCGTATTGGGCGCTCTTCCGCTTCCTCGCTCACT
GACTCGCTGCGCTCGGTCGTTCGGCTGCGGCGAGCGGTATCAGCTCACTCAAAGGCGGTAATACGGTTAT
CCACAGAATCAGGGGATAACGCAGGAAAGAACATGTGAGCAAAAGGCCAGCAAAAGGCCAGGAACCGTAA
AAAGGCCGCGTTGCTGGCGTTTTTCCATAGGCTCCGCCCCCCTGACGAGCATCACAAAAATCGACGCTCA
AGTCAGAGGTGGCGAAACCCGACAGGACTATAAAGATACCAGGCGTTTCCCCCTGGAAGCTCCCTCGTGC
GCTCTCCTGTTCCGACCCTGCCGCTTACCGGATACCTGTCCGCCTTTCTCCCTTCGGGAAGCGTGGCGCT
TTCTCATAGCTCACGCTGTAGGTATCTCAGTTCGGTGTAGGTCGTTCGCTCCAAGCTGGGCTGTGTGCAC
GAACCCCCCGTTCAGCCCGACCGCTGCGCCTTATCCGGTAACTATCGTCTTGAGTCCAACCCGGTAAGAC
ACGACTTATCGCCACTGGCAGCAGCCACTGGTAACAGGATTAGCAGAGCGAGGTATGTAGGCGGTGCTAC
AGAGTTCTTGAAGTGGTGGCCTAACTACGGCTACACTAGAAGAACAGTATTTGGTATCTGCGCTCTGCTG
AAGCCAGTTACCTTCGGAAAAAGAGTTGGTAGCTCTTGATCCGGCAAACAAACCACCGCTGGTAGCGGTG
GTTTTTTTGTTTGCAAGCAGCAGATTACGCGCAGAAAAAAAGGATCTCAAGAAGATCCTTTGATCTTTTC
TACGGGGTCTGACGCTCAGTGGAACGAAAACTCACGTTAAGGGATTTTGGTCATGAGATTATCAAAAAGG
ATCTTCACCTAGATCCTTTTAAATTAAAAATGAAGTTTTAAATCAATCTAAAGTATATATGAGTAAACTT
GGTCTGACAGTTACCAATGCTTAATCAGTGAGGCACCTATCTCAGCGATCTGTCTATTTCGTTCATCCAT
AGTTGCCTGACTCCCCGTCGTGTAGATAACTACGATACGGGAGGGCTTACCATCTGGCCCCAGTGCTGCA
ATGATACCGCGAGACCCACGCTCACCGGCTCCAGATTTATCAGCAATAAACCAGCCAGCCGGAAGGGCCG
AGCGCAGAAGTGGTCCTGCAACTTTATCCGCCTCCATCCAGTCTATTAATTGTTGCCGGGAAGCTAGAGT
AAGTAGTTCGCCAGTTAATAGTTTGCGCAACGTTGTTGCCATTGCTACAGGCATCGTGGTGTCACGCTCG
TCGTTTGGTATGGCTTCATTCAGCTCCGGTTCCCAACGATCAAGGCGAGTTACATGATCCCCCATGTTGT
GCAAAAAAGCGGTTAGCTCCTTCGGTCCTCCGATCGTTGTCAGAAGTAAGTTGGCCGCAGTGTTATCACT
CATGGTTATGGCAGCACTGCATAATTCTCTTACTGTCATGCCATCCGTAAGATGCTTTTCTGTGACTGGT
GAGTACTCAACCAAGTCATTCTGAGAATAGTGTATGCGGCGACCGAGTTGCTCTTGCCCGGCGTCAATAC
GGGATAATACCGCGCCACATAGCAGAACTTTAAAAGTGCTCATCATTGGAAAACGTTCTTCGGGGCGAAA
ACTCTCAAGGATCTTACCGCTGTTGAGATCCAGTTCGATGTAACCCACTCGTGCACCCAACTGATCTTCA
GCATCTTTTACTTTCACCAGCGTTTCTGGGTGAGCAAAAACAGGAAGGCAAAATGCCGCAAAAAAGGGAA
TAAGGGCGACACGGAAATGTTGAATACTCATACTCTTCCTTTTTCAATATTATTGAAGCATTTATCAGGG
TTATTGTCTCATGAGCGGATACATATTTGAATGTATTTAGAAAAATAAACAAATAGGGGTTCCGCGCACA
TTTCCCCGAAAAGTG
