>Addgene plasmid #204175 | pRegev_S5.49C>A | depositor partial sequence | sequence record 399113 | Exon S5 with 49C>A mutation
GTTAACACCCAAACATACTGACAGCAAGGTCCTCATATGCCCGCGCTCAGCTTAAGGCGGACGTTACAGA
TTACAG
